>Addgene plasmid #48630 | ERroGFP_C147S_pCDNA3 | depositor full sequence | sequence record 70378 | ERroGFP_C147S_pCDNA3 sequence 6253 bps
GACGGATCGGGAGATCTCCCGATCCCCTATGGTCGACTCTCAGTACAATCTGCTCTGATGCCGCATAGTT
AAGCCAGTATCTGCTCCCTGCTTGTGTGTTGGAGGTCGCTGAGTAGTGCGCGAGCAAAATTTAAGCTACA
ACAAGGCAAGGCTTGACCGACAATTGCATGAAGAATCTGCTTAGGGTTAGGCGTTTTGCGCTGCTTCGCG
ATGTACGGGCCAGATATACGCGTTGACATTGATTATTGACTAGTTATTAATAGTAATCAATTACGGGGTC
ATTAGTTCATAGCCCATATATGGAGTTCCGCGTTACATAACTTACGGTAAATGGCCCGCCTGGCTGACCG
CCCAACGACCCCCGCCCATTGACGTCAATAATGACGTATGTTCCCATAGTAACGCCAATAGGGACTTTCC
ATTGACGTCAATGGGTGGACTATTTACGGTAAACTGCCCACTTGGCAGTACATCAAGTGTATCATATGCC
AAGTACGCCCCCTATTGACGTCAATGACGGTAAATGGCCCGCCTGGCATTATGCCCAGTACATGACCTTA
TGGGACTTTCCTACTTGGCAGTACATCTACGTATTAGTCATCGCTATTACCATGGTGATGCGGTTTTGGC
AGTACATCAATGGGCGTGGATAGCGGTTTGACTCACGGGGATTTCCAAGTCTCCACCCCATTGACGTCAA
TGGGAGTTTGTTTTGGCACCAAAATCAACGGGACTTTCCAAAATGTCGTAACAACTCCGCCCCATTGACG
CAAATGGGCGGTAGGCGTGTACGGTGGGAGGTCTATATAAGCAGAGCTCGTTTAGTGAACCGTCAGATCG
CCTGGAGACGCCATCCACGCTGTTTTGACCTCCATAGAAGACACCGACTCTAGAGGATCCGCCATGAGCG
CCCTGCTGATCCTGGCTCTCGTGGGCGCTGCCGTGGCCGACTACAAGGACGACGACGACAAGTCCGGAAG
TAAAGGAGAAGAACTTTTCACTGGAGTTGTCCCAATTCTTGTTGAATTAGATGGTGATGTTAATGGGCAC
AAATTTTCTGTCAGTGGAGAGGGTGAAGGTGATGCAACATACGGAAAACTTACCCTTAAATTTATTTCCA
CTACTGGAAAACTACCTGTTCCATGGCCAACACTTGTCACTACTCTGAGTTATGGTGTTCAATGCTTTTC
AAGATACCCAGATCATATGAAACGGCATGACTTTTTCAAGAGTGCCATGCCCGAAGGTTATGTACAGGAA
AGAACTATAAGCTTCAAGGACGACGGGAATTACAAGACACGGGCCGAAGTGAAGTTTGAGGGAGATACTC
TGGTGAACAGGATTGAACTGAAAGGGATTGATTTCAAGGAGGACGGAAACATCCTGGGCCACAAACTGGA
ATACAACTACAACAGTCATAACGTGTACATCATGGCCGATAAGCAGAAAAACGGGATTAAGGCTAACTTC
AAGACCCGGCACAACATCGAGGACGGCTCCGTGCAGCTGGCAGATCATTACCAGCAGAACACCCCAATTG
GCGATGGCCCTGTCCTTTTACCAGACAACCATTACCTGTCCACATGCTCTGCCCTTTCGAAAGATCCCAA
CGAAAAGAGAGACCACATGGTCCTTCTTGAGTTTGTAACAGCTGCTGGGATTACACATGGCATGGATGAA
CTATACAAAGATGAGCTATAAGGTACCGAGCTCGGATCCACTAGTAACGGCCGCCAGTGTGCTGGAATTC
TGCAGATATCCATCACACTGGCGGCCGCTCGAGCATGCATCTAGAGGGCCCTATTCTATAGTGTCACCTA
AATGCTAGAGCTCGCTGATCAGCCTCGACTGTGCCTTCTAGTTGCCAGCCATCTGTTGTTTGCCCCTCCC
CCGTGCCTTCCTTGACCCTGGAAGGTGCCACTCCCACTGTCCTTTCCTAATAAAATGAGGAAATTGCATC
GCATTGTCTGAGTAGGTGTCATTCTATTCTGGGGGGTGGGGTGGGGCAGGACAGCAAGGGGGAGGATTGG
GAAGACAATAGCAGGCATGCTGGGGATGCGGTGGGCTCTATGGCTTCTGAGGCGGAAAGAACCAGCTGGG
GCTCTAGGGGGTATCCCC
[124 nt withheld, positions 2119-2242]
C
[32 nt withheld, positions 2244-2275]
CA
[57 nt withheld, positions 2278-2334]
A
[49 nt withheld, positions 2336-2384]
CCTTTGACGTTGGAGTCCACGTTCTTT
[37 nt withheld, positions 2412-2448]
ACCCTATCTCGGTCTATTCTTTTGATTTATAAGGGATTTTGGGGATTTCGGCCTATTGGTTAAAAAATGA
GCTGATTTAACAAAAATTTAACGCGAATTAATTCTGTGGAATGTGTGTCAGTTAGGGTGTGGAAAGTCCC
CAGGCTCCCCAGGCAGGCAGAAGTATGCAAAGCATGCATCTCAATTAGTCAGCAACCAGGTGTGGAAAGT
CCCCAGGCTCCCCAGCAGGCAGAAGTATGCAAAGCATGCATCTCAATTAGTCAGCAACCATAGTCCCGCC
CCTAACTCCGCCCATCCCGCCCCTAACTCCGCCCAGTTCCGCCCATTCTCCGCCCCATGGCTGACTAATT
TTTTTTATTTATGCAGAGGCCGAGGCCGCCTCTGCCTCTGAGCTATTCCAGAAGTAGTGAGGAGGCTTTT
TTGGAGGCCTAGGCTTTTGCAAAAAGCTCCCGGGAGCTTGTATATCCATTTTCGGATCTGATCAAGAGAC
AGGATGAGGATCGTTTCGCATGATTGAACAAGATGGATTGCACGCAGGTTCTCCGGCCGCTTGGGTGGAG
AGGCTATTCGGCTATGACTGGGCACAACAGACAATCGGCTGCTCTGATGCCGCCGTGTTCCGGCTGTCAG
CGCAGGGGCGCCCGGTTCTTTTTGTCAAGACCGACCTGTCCGGTGCCCTGAATGAACTGCAGGACGAGGC
AGCGCGGCTATCGTGGCTGGCCACGACGGGCGTTCCTTGCGCAGCTGTGCTCGACGTTGTCACTGAAGCG
GGAAGGGACTGGCTGCTATTGGGCGAAGTGCCGGGGCAGGATCTCCTGTCATCTCACCTTGCTCCTGCCG
AGAAAGTATCCATCATGGCTGATGCAATGCGGCGGCTGCATACGCTTGATCCGGCTACCTGCCCATTCGA
CCACCAAGCGAAACATCGCATCGAGCGAGCACGTACTCGGATGGAAGCCGGTCTTGTCGATCAGGATGAT
CTGGACGAAGAGCATCAGGGGCTCGCGCCAGCCGAACTGTTCGCCAGGCTCAAGGCGCGCATGCCCGACG
GCGAGGATCTCGTCGTGACCCATGGCGATGCCTGCTTGCCGAATATCATGGTGGAAAATGGCCGCTTTTC
TGGATTCATCGACTGTGGCCGGCTGGGTGTGGCGGACCGCTATCAGGACATAGCGTTGGCTACCCGTGAT
ATTGCTGAAGAGCTTGGCGGCGAATGGGCTGACCGCTTCCTCGTGCTTTACGGTATCGCCGCTCCCGATT
CGCAGCGCATCGCCTTCTATCGCCTTCTTGACGAGTTCTTCTGAGCGGGACTCTGGGGTTCGAAATGACC
GACCAAGCGACGCCCAACCTGCCATCACGAGATTTCGATTCCACCGCCGCCTTCTATGAAAGGTTGGGCT
TCGGAATCGTTTTCCGGGACGCCGGCTGGATGATCCTCCAGCGCGGGGATCTCATGCTGGAGTTCTTCGC
CCACCCCAACTTGTTTATTGCAGCTTATAATGGTTACAAATAAAGCAATAGCATCACAAATTTCACAAAT
AAAGCATTTTTTTCACTGCATTCTAGTTGTGGTTTGTCCAAACTCATCAATGTATCTTATCATGTCTGTA
TACCGTCGACCTCTAGCTAGAGCTTGGCGTAATCATGGTCATAGCTGTTTCCTGTGTGAAATTGTTATCC
GCTCACAATTCCACACAACATACGAGCCGGAAGCATAAAGTGTAAAGCCTGGGGTGCCTAATGAGTGAGC
TAACTCACATTAATTGCGTTGCGCTCACTGCCCGCTTTCCAGTCGGGAAACCTGTCGTGCCAGCTGCATT
AATGAATCGGCCAACGCGCGGGGAGAGGCGGTTTGCGTATTGGGCGCTCTTCCGCTTCCTCGCTCACTGA
CTCGCTGCGCTCGGTCGTTCGGCTGCGGCGAGCGGTATCAGCTCACTCAAAGGCGGTAATACGGTTATCC
ACAGAATCAGGGGATAACGCAGGAAAGAACATGTGAGCAAAAGGCCAGCAAAAGGCCAGGAACCGTAAAA
AGGCCGCGTTGCTGGCGTTTTTCCATAGGCTCCGCCCCCCTGACGAGCATCACAAAAATCGACGCTCAAG
TCAGAGGTGGCGAAACCCGACAGGACTATAAAGATACCAGGCGTTTCCCCCTGGAAGCTCCCTCGTGCGC
TCTCCTGTTCCGACCCTGCCGCTTACCGGATACCTGTCCGCCTTTCTCCCTTCGGGAAGCGTGGCGCTTT
CTCAATGCTCACGCTGTAGGTATCTCAGTTCGGTGTAGGTCGTTCGCTCCAAGCTGGGCTGTGTGCACGA
ACCCCCCGTTCAGCCCGACCGCTGCGCCTTATCCGGTAACTATCGTCTTGAGTCCAACCCGGTAAGACAC
GACTTATCGCCACTGGCAGCAGCCACTGGTAACAGGATTAGCAGAGCGAGGTATGTAGGCGGTGCTACAG
AGTTCTTGAAGTGGTGGCCTAACTACGGCTACACTAGAAGGACAGTATTTGGTATCTGCGCTCTGCTGAA
GCCAGTTACCTTCGGAAAAAGAGTTGGTAGCTCTTGATCCGGCAAACAAACCACCGCTGGTAGCGGTGGT
TTTTTTGTTTGCAAGCAGCAGATTACGCGCAGAAAAAAAGGATCTCAAGAAGATCCTTTGATCTTTTCTA
CGGGGTCTGACGCTCAGTGGAACGAAAACTCACGTTAAGGGATTTTGGTCATGAGATTATCAAAAAGGAT
CTTCACCTAGATCCTTTTAAATTAAAAATGAAGTTTTAAATCAATCTAAAGTATATATGAGTAAACTTGG
TCTGACAGTTACCAATGCTTAATCAGTGAGGCACCTATCTCAGCGATCTGTCTATTTCGTTCATCCATAG
TTGCCTGACTCCCCGTCGTGTAGATAACTACGATACGGGAGGGCTTACCATCTGGCCCCAGTGCTGCAAT
GATACCGCGAGACCCACGCTCACCGGCTCCAGATTTATCAGCAATAAACCAGCCAGCCGGAAGGGCCGAG
CGCAGAAGTGGTCCTGCAACTTTATCCGCCTCCATCCAGTCTATTAATTGTTGCCGGGAAGCTAGAGTAA
GTAGTTCGCCAGTTAATAGTTTGCGCAACGTTGTTGCCATTGCTACAGGCATCGTGGTGTCACGCTCGTC
GTTTGGTATGGCTTCATTCAGCTCCGGTTCCCAACGATCAAGGCGAGTTACATGATCCCCCATGTTGTGC
AAAAAAGCGGTTAGCTCCTTCGGTCCTCCGATCGTTGTCAGAAGTAAGTTGGCCGCAGTGTTATCACTCA
TGGTTATGGCAGCACTGCATAATTCTCTTACTGTCATGCCATCCGTAAGATGCTTTTCTGTGACTGGTGA
GTACTCAACCAAGTCATTCTGAGAATAGTGTATGCGGCGACCGAGTTGCTCTTGCCCGGCGTCAATACGG
GATAATACCGCGCCACATAGCAGAACTTTAAAAGTGCTCATCATTGGAAAACGTTCTTCGGGGCGAAAAC
TCTCAAGGATCTTACCGCTGTTGAGATCCAGTTCGATGTAACCCACTCGTGCACCCAACTGATCTTCAGC
ATCTTTTACTTTCACCAGCGTTTCTGGGTGAGCAAAAACAGGAAGGCAAAATGCCGCAAAAAAGGGAATA
AGGGCGACACGGAAATGTTGAATACTCATACTCTTCCTTTTTCAATATTATTGAAGCATTTATCAGGGTT
ATTGTCTCATGAGCGGATACATATTTGAATGTATTTAGAAAAATAAACAAATAGGGGTTCCGCGCACATT
TCCCCGAAAAGTGCCACCTGACGTC
Features (pLannotate 1.2.2; 20 found; start..end, strand, type, name):
     36..80      -  misc_feature   bom (fragment): basis of mobility region from pBR322
    235..614     +  enhancer       CMV enhancer: human cytomegalovirus immediate early enhancer
    615..818     +  promoter       CMV promoter: human cytomegalovirus (CMV) immediate early promoter
    952..972     +  CDS            FLAG (fragment): FLAG® epitope tag, followed by an enterokinase cleavage site
    979..1689    +  CDS            roGFP2: roGFP2 is a basic (constitutively fluorescent) green fluorescent protein published in 2004, derived from Aequorea victoria.
   1805..1823    -  promoter       SP6 promoter: promoter for bacteriophage SP6 RNA polymerase
   1849..2073    +  polyA_signal   bGH poly(A) signal: bovine growth hormone polyadenylation signal
   2077..2098    +  promoter       SV40 promoter (fragment): SV40 enhancer and early promoter
   2119..2547    +  rep_origin     f1 ori (sequence partly withheld): f1 bacteriophage origin of replication; arrow indicates direction of (+) strand synthesis
   2561..2891    +  promoter       SV40 promoter: SV40 enhancer and early promoter
   2958..3749    +  CDS            neo: KKA2_KLEPN - Also known as kan, nptII. Experimental evidence at protein level: Swiss-Prot protein existence level 1. Resistance to kanamycin, neomycin, paromomycin, ribostamycin, butirosin and gentamicin B. From Klebsiella pneumoniae.
   3773..3931    +  CDS            ble (fragment): BLE_KLEPN - Experimental evidence at protein level: Swiss-Prot protein existence level 1. Binding protein with a strong affinity to the bleomycin family of antibiotics. Binds to CL990; an antimitotic-antibiotic compound. From Klebsiella pneumoniae.
   3926..4047    +  polyA_signal   SV40 poly(A) signal: SV40 polyadenylation signal
   4120..4136    -  protein_bind   lac operator: The lac repressor binds to the lac operator to inhibit transcription in E. coli. This inhibition can be relieved by adding lactose or isopropyl-β-D-thiogalactopyranoside (IPTG). lac repressor encoded by lacI
   4144..4174    -  promoter       lac promoter: promoter for the E. coli lac operon
   4189..4210    -  protein_bind   CAP binding site: CAP binding activates transcription in the presence of cAMP. E. coli catabolite activator protein
   4223..4315    -  CDS            lacI (fragment): lac repressor; lacI; The lac repressor binds to the lac operator to inhibit transcription in E. coli. This inhibition can be relieved by adding lactose or isopropyl-β-D-thiogalactopyranoside (IPTG).
   4498..5086    -  rep_origin     ori: high-copy-number ColE1/pMB1/pBR322/pUC origin of replication
   5257..6117    -  CDS            AmpR: β-lactamase; bla; confers resistance to ampicillin, carbenicillin, and related antibiotics
   6118..6222    -  promoter       AmpR promoter: bla
