[The description below was written by a language model from this plasmid's Addgene catalogue record and pLannotate feature annotations shown in this document.]
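Description:
ERroGFP_C147S_pCDNA3 is a 6,253 bp mammalian expression plasmid built on a pcDNA3 derivative. It is propagated in E. coli through a high-copy ColE1/pUC-type origin with ampicillin selection (AmpR under its own bla promoter), and it also carries an f1 phage origin. For selection in mammalian cells, the backbone provides a neomycin phosphotransferase gene driven by the SV40 enhancer/early promoter and terminated by an SV40 poly(A) signal. The short bom, lac promoter/operator, lacI and ble fragments in the annotation appear to be backbone remnants rather than functional parts of the design.

The payload is an 883 bp insert, cloned between BamHI and XhoI, placed downstream of the human CMV immediate-early enhancer and promoter and upstream of the bovine growth hormone polyadenylation signal. It encodes an ER-targeted, FLAG-M1-tagged version of the redox-sensitive green fluorescent protein roGFP, derived from Aequorea victoria GFP. The feature table identifies a FLAG epitope immediately followed by a roGFP2-like coding sequence. The ER-targeting elements are not individually annotated, although the catalogue entry states that the protein is directed to the ER. An SP6 promoter sits in reverse orientation after the insert and serves as a sequencing primer site.

roGFP reports thiol redox state through reversible disulfide formation between an engineered cysteine pair. Here cysteine 147 is mutated to serine while C204 is retained, so the disulfide cannot form and the probe is redox-insensitive. The construct therefore serves as a non-responsive control alongside functional ER-localised roGFP sensors in fluorescence imaging studies of ER thiol redox in mammalian cells.
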