Addgene plasmid #48630: ERroGFP_C147S_pCDNA3
Purpose: Mammalian expression vector encoding for the ER targeted and FLAGM1 tagged insensitive variant of fluorescent redox probe roGFP with Cysteine 147 to Serine mutation (roGFP C147S, C204)
Depositing lab: David Ron. Depositing organization: University of Cambridge. Publication: Lifetime imaging of a fluorescent protein sensor reveals surprising stability of ER thiol redox. Avezov E, Cross BC, Kaminski Schierle GS, Winters M, Harding HP, Melo EP, Kaminski CF, Ron D. J Cell Biol. 2013 Apr 15;201(2):337-49. doi: 10.1083/jcb.201211155. PubMed 23589496.
Backbone
  Vector backbone: pcDNA3 derivative
  Backbone size w/o insert (bp): 5370
  Total vector size (bp): 6253
  Vector type: Mammalian Expression
Growth in bacteria
  Bacterial resistance: Ampicillin, 100 μg/mL
  Growth temperature: 37°C
  Growth strain: DH5alpha
  Copy number: High Copy
Gene/Insert
  Gene/Insert name: ERroGFP
  Species: jellyfish
  Insert size (bp): 883
  Mutation: C147S
  Tag / fusion protein: FLAG (N terminal on backbone)
  Cloning method: Restriction Enzyme; 5′ cloning site BamH1 (unknown if destroyed); 3′ cloning site XhoI (unknown if destroyed)
  Sequencing primers: 5′ CMV forward; 3′ SP6
Resource information
  A portion of this plasmid was derived from a plasmid made by: James Remington U. Oregon USA
Terms and licenses: Academic/Nonprofit Terms; Industry Terms: Not Available to Industry
How to cite: ERroGFP_C147S_pCDNA3 was a gift from David Ron (Addgene plasmid # 48630 ; http://n2t.net/addgene:48630 ; RRID:Addgene_48630)
