>Addgene plasmid #48630 | ERroGFP_C147S_pCDNA3 | addgene partial sequence | sequence record 72278 | CMV-F 5'-CGCAAATGGGCGGTAGGCGTG-3'
CTATATAAGCAGAGCTCGTTTAGTGAACCGTCAGATCGCCTGGAGACGCCATCCACGCTGTTTTGACCTC
CATAGAAGACACCGACTCTAGAGGATCCGCCATGAGCGCCCTGCTGATCCTGGCTCTCGTGGGCGCTGCC
GTGGCCGACTACAAGGACGACGACGACAAGTCCGGAAGTAAAGGAGAAGAACTTTTCACTGGAGTTGTCC
CAATTCTTGTTGAATTAGATGGTGATGTTAATGGGCACAAATTTTCTGTCAGTGGAGAGGGTGAAGGTGA
TGCAACATACGGAAAACTTACCCTTAAATTTATTTCCACTACTGGAAAACTACCTGTTCCATGGCCAACA
CTTGTCACTACTCTGAGTTATGGTGTTCAATGCTTTTCAAGATACCCAGATCATATGAAACGGCATGACT
TTTTCAAGAGTGCCATGCCCGAAGGTTATGTACAGGAAAGAACTATAAGCTTCAAGGACGACGGGAATTA
CAAGACACGGGCCGAAGTGAAGTTTGAGGGAGATACTCTGGTGAACAGGATTGAACTGAAAGGGATTGAT
TTCAAGGAGGACGGAAACATCCTGGGCCACAAACTGGAATACAACTACAACAGTCATAACGTGTACATCA
TGGCCGATAAGCAGAAAAACGGGATTAAGGCTAACTTCAAGACCCGGCACAACATCGAGGACGGCTCCGT
GCAGCTGGCAGATCATTACCAGCAGAACACCCCAATTGGCGATGGCCCTGTCCTTTTACCAGACAACCAT
TACCTGTCCACATGCTCTGCCCTTTCGAAAGATCCCAACGAAAAGAGAGACCACATGGTCCTTCTTGAGT
TTGTAACAGCTGCTGGGATTACACATGGCATGGATGAACTATACAAAGATGAGCTATAAGGTACCGAGCT
CGGATCCACTA
